>Addgene plasmid #81444 | pDONR223_KIR3DL2_p.R96Q | addgene full sequence | sequence record 166722 | Addgene NGS result
CTTTCCTGCGTTATCCCCTGATTCTGTGGATAACCGTATTACCGCCTTTGAGTGAGCTGATACCGCTCGC
CGCAGCCGAACGACCGAGCGCAGCGAGTCAGTGAGCGAGGAAGCGGAAGAGCGCCCAATACGCAAACCGC
CTCTCCCCGCGCGTTGGCCGATTCATTAATGCAGCTGGCACGACAGGTTTCCCGACTGGAAAGCGGGCAG
TGAGCGCAACGCAATTAATACGCGTACCGCTAGCCAGGAAGAGTTTGTAGAAACGCAAAAAGGCCATCCG
TCAGGATGGCCTTCTGCTTAGTTTGATGCCTGGCAGTTTATGGCGGGCGTCCTGCCCGCCACCCTCCGGG
CCGTTGCTTCACAACGTTCAAATCCGCTCCCGGCGGATTTGTCCTACTCAGGAGAGCGTTCACCGACAAA
CAACAGATAAAACGAAAGGCCCAGTCTTCCGACTGAGCCTTTCGTTTTATTTGATGCCTGGCAGTTCCCT
ACTCTCGCGTTAACGCTAGCATGGATGTTTTCCCAGTCACGACGTTGTAAAACGACGGCCAGTCTTAAGC
TCGGGCCCCAAATAATGATTTTATTTTGACTGATAGTGACCTGTTCGTTGCAACAAATTGATGAGCAATG
CTTTTTTATAATGCCAACTTTGTACAAAAAAGTTGGCACCATGTCGCTCACGGTCGTCAGCATGGCGTGC
GTTGGGTTCTTCTTGCTGCAGGGGGCCTGGCCACTCATGGGTGGTCAGGACAAACCCTTCCTGTCTGCCC
GGCCCAGCACTGTGGTGCCTCGAGGAGGACACGTGGCTCTTCAGTGTCACTATCGTCGTGGGTTTAACAA
TTTCATGCTGTACAAAGAAGACAGAAGCCACGTTCCCATCTTCCACGGCAGAATATTCCAGGAGAGCTTC
ATCATGGGCCCTGTGACCCCAGCACATGCAGGGACCTACAGATGTCAGGGTTCACGCCCACACTCCCTCA
CTGGGTGGTCGGCACCCAGCAACCCCCTGGTGATCATGGTCACAGGAAACCACAGAAAACCTTCCCTCCT
GGCCCACCCAGGGCCCCTGCTGAAATCAGGAGAGACAGTCATCCTGCAATGTTGGTCAGATGTCATGTTT
GAGCACTTCTTTCTGCACAGAGAGGGGATCTCTGAGGACCCCTCACGCCTCGTTGGACAGATCCATGATG
GGGTCTCCAAGGCCAACTTCTCCATCGGTCCCTTGATGCCTGTCCTTGCAGGAACCTACAGATGTTATGG
TTCTGTTCCTCACTCCCCCTATCAGTTGTCAGCTCCCAGTGACCCCCTGGACATCGTGATCACAGGTCTA
TATGAGAAACCTTCTCTCTCAGCCCAGCCGGGCCCCACGGTTCAGGCAGGAGAGAACGTGACCTTGTCCT
GTAGCTCCTGGAGCTCCTATGACATCTACCATCTGTCCAGGGAAGGGGAGGCCCATGAACGTAGGCTCCG
TGCAGTGCCCAAGGTCAACAGAACATTCCAGGCAGACTTTCCTCTGGGCCCTGCCACCCACGGAGGGACC
TACAGATGCTTCGGCTCTTTCCGTGCCCTGCCCTGCGTGTGGTCAAACTCAAGTGACCCACTGCTTGTTT
CTGTCACAGGAAACCCTTCAAGTAGTTGGCCTTCACCCACAGAACCAAGCTCCAAATCTGGTATCTGCAG
ACACCTGCATGTTCTGATTGGGACCTCAGTGGTCATCTTCCTCTTCATCCTCCTCCTCTTCTTTCTCCTT
TATCGCTGGTGCTCCAACAAAAAGAATGCTGCTGTAATGGACCAAGAGCCTGCGGGGGACAGAACAGTGA
ATAGGCAGGACTCTGATGAACAAGACCCTCAGGAGGTGACGTACGCACAGTTGGATCACTGCGTTTTCAT
ACAGAGAAAAATCAGTCGCCCTTCTCAGAGGCCCAAGACACCCCTAACAGATACCAGCGTGTACACGGAA
CTTCCAAATGCTGAGCCCAGATCCAAAGTTGTCTCCTGCCCACGAGCACCACAGTCAGGTCTTGAGGGGG
TTTTCTTGCCAACTTTCTTGTACAAAGTTGGCATTATAAGAAAGCATTGCTTATCAATTTGTTGCAACGA
ACAGGTCACTATCAGTCAAAATAAAATCATTATTTGCCATCCAGCTGATATCCCCTATAGTGAGTCGTAT
TACATGGTCATAGCTGTTTCCTGGCAGCTCTGGCCCGTGTCTCAAAATCTCTGATGTTACATTGCACAAG
ATAAAAATATATCATCATGCCTCCTCTAGACCAGCCAGGACAGAAATGCCTCGACTTCGCTGCTACCCAA
GGTTGCCGGGTGACGCACACCGTGGAAACGGATGAAGGCACGAACCCAGTGGACATAAGCCTGTTCGGTT
CGTAAGCTGTAATGCAAGTAGCGTATGCGCTCACGCAACTGGTCCAGAACCTTGACCGAACGCAGCGGTG
GTAACGGCGCAGTGGCGGTTTTCATGGCTTGTTATGACTGTTTTTTTGGGGTACAGTCTATGCCTCGGGC
ATCCAAGCAGCAAGCGCGTTACGCCGTGGGTCGATGTTTGATGTTATGGAGCAGCAACGATGTTACGCAG
CAGGGCAGTCGCCCTAAAACAAAGTTAAACATTATGAGGGAAGCGGTGATCGCCGAAGTATCGACTCAAC
TATCAGAGGTAGTTGGCGTCATCGAGCGCCATCTCGAACCGACGTTGCTGGCCGTACATTTGTACGGCTC
CGCAGTGGATGGCGGCCTGAAGCCACACAGTGATATTGATTTGCTGGTTACGGTGACCGTAAGGCTTGAT
GAAACAACGCGGCGAGCTTTGATCAACGACCTTTTGGAAACTTCGGCTTCCCCTGGAGAGAGCGAGATTC
TCCGCGCTGTAGAAGTCACCATTGTTGTGCACGACGACATCATTCCGTGGCGTTATCCAGCTAAGCGCGA
ACTGCAATTTGGAGAATGGCAGCGCAATGACATTCTTGCAGGTATCTTCGAGCCAGCCACGATCGACATT
GATCTGGCTATCTTGCTGACAAAAGCAAGAGAACATAGCGTTGCCTTGGTAGGTCCAGCGGCGGAGGAAC
TCTTTGATCCGGTTCCTGAACAGGATCTATTTGAGGCGCTAAATGAAACCTTAACGCTATGGAACTCGCC
GCCCGACTGGGCTGGCGATGAGCGAAATGTAGTGCTTACGTTGTCCCGCATTTGGTACAGCGCAGTAACC
GGCAAAATCGCGCCGAAGGATGTCGCTGCCGACTGGGCAATGGAGCGCCTGCCGGCCCAGTATCAGCCCG
TCATACTTGAAGCTAGACAGGCTTATCTTGGACAAGAAGAAGATCGCTTGGCCTCGCGCGCAGATCAGTT
GGAAGAATTTGTCCACTACGTGAAAGGCGAGATCACCAAGGTAGTCGGCAAATAACCCTCGAGCCACCCA
TGACCAAAATCCCTTAACGTGAGTTACGCGTCGTTCCACTGAGCGTCAGACCCCGTAGAAAAGATCAAAG
GATCTTCTTGAGATCCTTTTTTTCTGCGCGTAATCTGCTGCTTGCAAACAAAAAAACCACCGCTACCAGC
GGTGGTTTGTTTGCCGGATCAAGAGCTACCAACTCTTTTTCCGAAGGTAACTGGCTTCAGCAGAGCGCAG
ATACCAAATACTGTTCTTCTAGTGTAGCCGTAGTTAGGCCACCACTTCAAGAACTCTGTAGCACCGCCTA
CATACCTCGCTCTGCTAATCCTGTTACCAGTGGCTGCTGCCAGTGGCGATAAGTCGTGTCTTACCGGGTT
GGACTCAAGACGATAGTTACCGGATAAGGCGCAGCGGTCGGGCTGAACGGGGGGTTCGTGCACACAGCCC
AGCTTGGAGCGAACGACCTACACCGAACTGAGATACCTACAGCGTGAGCTATGAGAAAGCGCCACGCTTC
CCGAAGGGAGAAAGGCGGACAGGTATCCGGTAAGCGGCAGGGTCGGAACAGGAGAGCGCACGAGGGAGCT
TCCAGGGGGAAACGCCTGGTATCTTTATAGTCCTGTCGGGTTTCGCCACCTCTGACTTGAGCGTCGATTT
TTGTGATGCTCGTCAGGGGGGCGGAGCCTATGGAAAAACGCCAGCAACGCGGCCTTTTTACGGTTCCTGG
CCTTTTGCTGGCCTTTTGCTCACATGTT
Features (pLannotate 1.2.2; 12 found; start..end, strand, type, name):
    121..213     +  CDS            lacI (fragment): lac repressor; lacI; The lac repressor binds to the lac operator to inhibit transcription in E. coli. This inhibition can be relieved by adding lactose or isopropyl-β-D-thiogalactopyranoside (IPTG).
    268..295     -  terminator     rrnB T2 terminator: transcription terminator T2 from the E. coli rrnB gene
    427..470     +  terminator     rrnB T1 terminator: Escherichia coli rrnB; transcription terminator T1 from the E. coli rrnB gene
    517..553     -  CDS            lacZα (fragment): LacZα fragment of β-galactosidase; lacZ fragment
    570..665     +  protein_bind   attL3: mutant version of attL; recombination site for the Gateway® LR reaction LR Clonase™
    671..2035    +  CDS            KIR3DL2: KI3L2_HUMAN - Also known as CD158K, NKAT4. Experimental evidence at protein level: Swiss-Prot protein existence level 1. Receptor on natural killer (NK) cells and T cells for MHC class I molecules (PubMed:24018270, PubMed:28636952). Upon binding of peptide-free HLA-F open conformer, negatively regulates NK and T cell effector functions (PubMed:24018270). Acts as a receptor on astrocytes for HLA-F. Through interaction with HLA-F, may protect motor neurons from astrocyte-induced toxicity (PubMed:26928464). From Homo sapiens (Human).
   2040..2135    -  protein_bind   attL3: mutant version of attL; recombination site for the Gateway® LR reaction LR Clonase™
   2154..2172    -  promoter       T7 promoter: promoter for bacteriophage T7 RNA polymerase
   2362..2385    +  promoter       Pc promoter (fragment): intI1 (promoter lies within the coding sequence); class 1 integron promoter
   2561..2617    +  CDS            GmR (fragment): gentamycin acetyltransferase; aacC1; confers resistance to gentamycin
   2624..3415    +  CDS            SmR: aminoglycoside adenylyltransferase (Murphy, 1985); aadA; confers resistance to spectinomycin and streptomycin
   3508..4096    +  rep_origin     ori: high-copy-number ColE1/pMB1/pBR322/pUC origin of replication
