[The description below was written by a language model from this plasmid's Addgene catalogue record and pLannotate feature annotations shown in this document.]
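Description:
pDONR223_KIR3DL2_p.R96Q is a Gateway entry clone built on the Invitrogen pDONR223 backbone and forms part of the Target Accelerator Plasmid Collection of cancer-associated alleles. It is a bacterial propagation and shuttling plasmid rather than an expression vector. A high-copy ColE1/pUC-type origin supports replication in E. coli, and selection relies on the aadA (SmR) aminoglycoside adenylyltransferase gene, which confers spectinomycin and streptomycin resistance. This gene lies downstream of a class 1 integron Pc promoter fragment and a short remnant of a gentamicin resistance gene. The sequenced record is 4,158 nt, consistent with the roughly 2.8 kb backbone plus the insert.

The payload is the human KIR3DL2 open reading frame (reference transcript NM_006737.3) carrying the R96Q missense substitution. KIR3DL2 (CD158K) is a killer-cell immunoglobulin-like receptor found on NK cells and T cells that recognises MHC class I molecules and negatively regulates effector functions. The coding sequence is flanked on both sides by attL recombination sites; the automated annotation labels both as an attL3 variant. These sites allow the ORF to be moved by LR Clonase reaction into any compatible destination vector. The record lists no promoter for the insert, so expression depends on the destination vector. rrnB T1 and T2 terminators upstream insulate the cassette from read-through transcription, and a T7 promoter sits outside the downstream att site, pointing toward the insert on the opposite strand. Small lacI and lacZα fragments are backbone remnants.

The clone is in the "open" configuration, with no stop codon immediately after the insert, so C-terminal tags or fusions can be supplied by the destination vector. It is suited to generating expression constructs for functional comparison of this rare variant with wild-type KIR3DL2.
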