Addgene plasmid #81444: pDONR223_KIR3DL2_p.R96Q
Purpose: Gateway Donor vector containing KIR3DL2 , part of the Target Accelerator Plasmid Collection.
Depositing lab: Jesse Boehm & William Hahn & David Root. Depositing organization: Broad Institute. Publication: Systematic Functional Interrogation of Rare Cancer Variants Identifies Oncogenic Alleles. Kim E, Ilic N, Shrestha Y, Zou L, Kamburov A, Zhu C, Yang X, Lubonja R, Tran N, Nguyen C, Lawrence MS, Piccioni F, Bagul M, Doench JG, Chouinard CR, Wu X, Hogstrom L, Natoli T, Tamayo P, Horn H, Corsello SM, Lage K, Root DE, Subramanian A, Golub TR, Getz G, Boehm JS, Hahn WC. Cancer Discov. 2016 Jul;6(7):714-26. doi: 10.1158/2159-8290.CD-16-0160. Epub 2016 May 4. PubMed 27147599.
Backbone
  Vector backbone: pDONR223
  Backbone manufacturer: Invitrogen
  Backbone size w/o insert (bp): 2790
  Vector type: Gateway Entry vector
Growth in bacteria
  Bacterial resistance: Spectinomycin, 50 μg/mL
  Growth temperature: 37°C
  Growth strain: DH5alpha
  Copy number: High Copy
Gene/Insert
  Gene/Insert name: KIR3DL2 (alt name: NM_006737.3)
  Species: H. sapiens (human)
  Mutation: R96Q
  Entrez Gene: KIR3DL2 (a.k.a. 3DL2, CD158K, KIR-3DL2, NKAT-4, NKAT4, NKAT4B, p140)
  Promoter: None
  Cloning method: Gateway Cloning
  Sequencing primers: 5′ M13pUC-fwd; 3′ M13-Rev
Terms and licenses: Academic/Nonprofit Terms; Industry Terms: Not Available to Industry
Depositor comments: Open state: NO stop codon immediately follows insert
How to cite: pDONR223_KIR3DL2_p.R96Q was a gift from Jesse Boehm & William Hahn & David Root (Addgene plasmid # 81444 ; http://n2t.net/addgene:81444 ; RRID:Addgene_81444)
