>Addgene plasmid #81444 | pDONR223_KIR3DL2_p.R96Q | depositor partial sequence | sequence record 154763 | Insert sequence
ATGTCGCTCACGGTCGTCAGCATGGCGTGCGTTGGGTTCTTCTTGCTGCAGGGGGCCTGGCCACTCATGG
GTGGTCAGGACAAACCCTTCCTGTCTGCCCGGCCCAGCACTGTGGTGCCTCGAGGAGGACACGTGGCTCT
TCAGTGTCACTATCGTCGTGGGTTTAACAATTTCATGCTGTACAAAGAAGACAGAAGCCACGTTCCCATC
TTCCACGGCAGAATATTCCAGGAGAGCTTCATCATGGGCCCTGTGACCCCAGCACATGCAGGGACCTACA
GATGTCAGGGTTCACGCCCACACTCCCTCACTGGGTGGTCGGCACCCAGCAACCCCCTGGTGATCATGGT
CACAGGAAACCACAGAAAACCTTCCCTCCTGGCCCACCCAGGGCCCCTGCTGAAATCAGGAGAGACAGTC
ATCCTGCAATGTTGGTCAGATGTCATGTTTGAGCACTTCTTTCTGCACAGAGAGGGGATCTCTGAGGACC
CCTCACGCCTCGTTGGACAGATCCATGATGGGGTCTCCAAGGCCAACTTCTCCATCGGTCCCTTGATGCC
TGTCCTTGCAGGAACCTACAGATGTTATGGTTCTGTTCCTCACTCCCCCTATCAGTTGTCAGCTCCCAGT
GACCCCCTGGACATCGTGATCACAGGTCTATATGAGAAACCTTCTCTCTCAGCCCAGCCGGGCCCCACGG
TTCAGGCAGGAGAGAACGTGACCTTGTCCTGTAGCTCCTGGAGCTCCTATGACATCTACCATCTGTCCAG
GGAAGGGGAGGCCCATGAACGTAGGCTCCGTGCAGTGCCCAAGGTCAACAGAACATTCCAGGCAGACTTT
CCTCTGGGCCCTGCCACCCACGGAGGGACCTACAGATGCTTCGGCTCTTTCCGTGCCCTGCCCTGCGTGT
GGTCAAACTCAAGTGACCCACTGCTTGTTTCTGTCACAGGAAACCCTTCAAGTAGTTGGCCTTCACCCAC
AGAACCAAGCTCCAAATCTGGTATCTGCAGACACCTGCATGTTCTGATTGGGACCTCAGTGGTCATCTTC
CTCTTCATCCTCCTCCTCTTCTTTCTCCTTTATCGCTGGTGCTCCAACAAAAAGAATGCTGCTGTAATGG
ACCAAGAGCCTGCGGGGGACAGAACAGTGAATAGGCAGGACTCTGATGAACAAGACCCTCAGGAGGTGAC
GTACGCACAGTTGGATCACTGCGTTTTCATACAGAGAAAAATCAGTCGCCCTTCTCAGAGGCCCAAGACA
CCCCTAACAGATACCAGCGTGTACACGGAACTTCCAAATGCTGAGCCCAGATCCAAAGTTGTCTCCTGCC
CACGAGCACCACAGTCAGGTCTTGAGGGGGTTTTC
